>Addgene plasmid #123474 | pMK-PclpP | addgene full sequence | sequence record 247668 | Addgene NGS Result
CTAAATTGTAAGCGTTAATATTTTGTTAAAATTCGCGTTAAATTTTTGTTAAATCAGCTCATTTTTTAAC
CAATAGGCCGAAATCGGCAAAATCCCTTATAAATCAAAAGAATAGACCGAGATAGGGTTGAGTGGCCGCT
ACAGGGCGCTCCCATTCGCCATTCAGGCTGCGCAACTGTTGGGAAGGGCGTTTCGGTGCGGGCCTCTTCG
CTATTACGCCAGCTGGCGAAAGGGGGATGTGCTGCAAGGCGATTAAGTTGGGTAACGCCAGGGTTTTCCC
AGTCACGACGTTGTAAAACGACGGCCAGTGAGCGCGACGTAATACGACTCACTATAGGGCGAATTGAAGG
AAGGCCGTCAAGGCCGCATCAACGAGCTCGGTCTCAGGAGAGACAATAAAAAAAATTGTTACGTTTCCAC
CTCAAAGTGAAATACTTGAGACCGGTACCCTCTGGGCCTCATGGGCCTTCCTTTCACTGCCCGCTTTCCA
GTCGGGAAACCTGTCGTGCCAGCTGCATTAACATGGTCATAGCTGTTTCCTTGCGTATTGGGCGCTCTCC
GCTTCCTCGCTCACTGACTCGCTGCGCTCGGTCGTTCGGGTAAAGCCTGGGGTGCCTAATGAGCAAAAGG
CCAGCAAAAGGCCAGGAACCGTAAAAAGGCCGCGTTGCTGGCGTTTTTCCATAGGCTCCGCCCCCCTGAC
GAGCATCACAAAAATCGACGCTCAAGTCAGAGGTGGCGAAACCCGACAGGACTATAAAGATACCAGGCGT
TTCCCCCTGGAAGCTCCCTCGTGCGCTCTCCTGTTCCGACCCTGCCGCTTACCGGATACCTGTCCGCCTT
TCTCCCTTCGGGAAGCGTGGCGCTTTCTCATAGCTCACGCTGTAGGTATCTCAGTTCGGTGTAGGTCGTT
CGCTCCAAGCTGGGCTGTGTGCACGAACCCCCCGTTCAGCCCGACCGCTGCGCCTTATCCGGTAACTATC
GTCTTGAGTCCAACCCGGTAAGACACGACTTATCGCCACTGGCAGCAGCCACTGGTAACAGGATTAGCAG
AGCGAGGTATGTAGGCGGTGCTACAGAGTTCTTGAAGTGGTGGCCTAACTACGGCTACACTAGAAGAACA
GTATTTGGTATCTGCGCTCTGCTGAAGCCAGTTACCTTCGGAAAAAGAGTTGGTAGCTCTTGATCCGGCA
AACAAACCACCGCTGGTAGCGGTGGTTTTTTTGTTTGCAAGCAGCAGATTACGCGCAGAAAAAAAGGATC
TCAAGAAGATCCTTTGATCTTTTCTACGGGGTCTGACGCTCAGTGGAACGAAAACTCACGTTAAGGGATT
TTGGTCATGAGATTATCAAAAAGGATCTTCACCTAGATCCTTTTAAATTAAAAATGAAGTTTTAAATCAA
TCTAAAGTATATATGAGTAAACTTGGTCTGACAGTTATTAGAAAAATTCATCCAGCAGACGATAAAACGC
AATACGCTGGCTATCCGGTGCCGCAATGCCATACAGCACCAGAAAACGATCCGCCCATTCGCCGCCCAGT
TCTTCCGCAATATCACGGGTGGCCAGCGCAATATCCTGATAACGATCCGCCACGCCCAGACGGCCGCAAT
CAATAAAGCCGCTAAAACGGCCATTTTCCACCATAATGTTCGGCAGGCACGCATCACCATGGGTCACCAC
CAGATCTTCGCCATCCGGCATGCTCGCTTTCAGACGCGCAAACAGCTCTGCCGGTGCCAGGCCCTGATGT
TCTTCATCCAGATCATCCTGATCCACCAGGCCCGCTTCCATACGGGTACGCGCACGTTCAATACGATGTT
TCGCCTGATGATCAAACGGACAGGTCGCCGGGTCCAGGGTATGCAGACGACGCATGGCATCCGCCATAAT
GCTCACTTTTTCTGCCGGCGCCAGATGGCTAGACAGCAGATCCTGACCCGGCACTTCGCCCAGCAGCAGC
CAATCACGGCCCGCTTCGGTCACCACATCCAGCACCGCCGCACACGGAACACCGGTGGTGGCCAGCCAGC
TCAGACGCGCCGCTTCATCCTGCAGCTCGTTCAGCGCACCGCTCAGATCGGTTTTCACAAACAGCACCGG
ACGACCCTGCGCGCTCAGACGAAACACCGCCGCATCAGAGCAGCCAATGGTCTGCTGCGCCCAATCATAG
CCAAACAGACGTTCCACCCACGCTGCCGGGCTACCCGCATGCAGGCCATCCTGTTCAATCATACTCTTCC
TTTTTCAATATTATTGAAGCATTTATCAGGGTTATTGTCTCATGAGCGGATACATATTTGAATGTATTTA
GAAAAATAAACAAATAGGGGTTCCGCGCACATTTCCCCGAAAAGTGCCAC
Features (pLannotate 1.2.2; 8 found; start..end, strand, type, name):
      3..134     -  rep_origin     M13 ori (fragment): M13 bacteriophage origin of replication; arrow indicates direction of (+) strand synthesis
    155..311     -  CDS            lacZα (fragment): LacZα fragment of β-galactosidase; lacZ fragment
    320..338     +  promoter       T7 promoter: promoter for bacteriophage T7 RNA polymerase
    474..521     -  CDS            lacI (fragment): lac repressor; lacI; The lac repressor binds to the lac operator to inhibit transcription in E. coli. This inhibition can be relieved by adding lactose or isopropyl-β-D-thiogalactopyranoside (IPTG).
    558..598     -  rep_origin     RSF ori (fragment): Plasmids containing the RSF 1030 origin of replication can be propagated in E. coli cells that contain additional plasmids with compatible origins.
    676..1264    -  rep_origin     ori: high-copy-number ColE1/pMB1/pBR322/pUC origin of replication
   1438..2232    -  CDS            NeoR/KanR: aminoglycoside phosphotransferase confers resistance to neomycin, kanamycin, and G418 (Geneticin®)
   2233..2337    -  promoter       AmpR promoter: bla
