[The description below was written by a language model from this plasmid's Addgene catalogue record and pLannotate feature annotations shown in this document.]
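Description:
pMK-PclpP is a small (about 2.4 kb) part-donor plasmid from the MoChlo kit, a modular cloning toolbox for chloroplast biotechnology. It is built on the pMK-RQ backbone, a gene-synthesis cloning vector, and is catalogued as a synthetic biology construct. It is maintained in E. coli at high copy through a ColE1/pUC-type origin of replication. Selection is with kanamycin, provided by an aminoglycoside phosphotransferase (NeoR/KanR) coding sequence that the annotation places directly downstream of a bla (AmpR) promoter.

The payload is PclpP, described by the depositor as a chloroplast promoter that was produced by gene synthesis and formatted for Golden Gate cloning. The name suggests the promoter of the plastid clpP gene, but the record does not state the source species, the promoter's length, or which Type IIS enzyme sites and overhangs flank it. The automated feature table does not annotate the promoter itself. The unannotated stretch between the T7 promoter and the short backbone fragments upstream of the origin is the likely location of the insert, though this is an inference.

The other annotated features are a T7 promoter next to the cloning region and short fragments of an M13 origin, lacZα, lacI and an RSF origin. These partial matches are probably backbone remnants rather than functional elements.

As a kit component, the plasmid serves as a source of a standardised promoter part that can be combined with other MoChlo modules to build expression cassettes and vectors for chloroplast engineering. It carries no coding sequence, terminator or plastid homology arms of its own.
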