Addgene plasmid #123474: pMK-PclpP
Purpose: MoChlo kit
Depositing lab: Scott Lenaghan & C. Neal Stewart. Depositing organization: University of Tennessee Institute of Agriculture. Publication: MoChlo: A versatile modular cloning toolbox for chloroplast biotechnology. Occhialini A, Piatek A, Pfotenhauer AC, Frazier TP, Stewart CN, Lenaghan S. Plant Physiol. 2019 Jan 24. pii: pp.18.01220. doi: 10.1104/pp.18.01220. PubMed 30679266.
Backbone
  Vector backbone: pMK-RQ
  Vector type: Synthetic Biology
Growth in bacteria
  Bacterial resistance: Kanamycin, 50 μg/mL
  Growth temperature: 37°C
  Growth strain: Top10
  Copy number: High Copy
Gene/Insert
  Gene/Insert name: PclpP
  Cloning method: Restriction Enzyme; 5′ cloning site Unknown (unknown if destroyed)
Terms and licenses: Academic/Nonprofit Terms; Industry Terms: Not Available to Industry
Depositor comments: All inserts have been produced by gene synthesis and cloned in the indicated backbone vector. The insert is a chloroplast promoter designed for Golden-Gate cloning. The Original Material was developed in the performance of research that was funded by Grant Nos. ARPA-E: DE-AR000660 & DARPA: D17AC00016.
How to cite: pMK-PclpP was a gift from Scott Lenaghan & C. Neal Stewart (Addgene plasmid # 123474 ; http://n2t.net/addgene:123474 ; RRID:Addgene_123474)
