>Addgene plasmid #123474 | pMK-PclpP | depositor partial sequence | sequence record 235571 | PclpP
AGACAATAAAAAAAATTGTTACGTTTCCACCTCAAAGTGAAA
